>Addgene plasmid #59778 | pCMV-OptoFGFR1-D387A | addgene full sequence | sequence record 247882 | Addgene NGS Result
CGTTACATAACTTACGGTAAATGGCCCGCCTGGCTGACCGCCCAACGACCCCCGCCCATTGACGTCAATA
ATGACGTATGTTCCCATAGTAACGCCAATAGGGACTTTCCATTGACGTCAATGGGTGGAGTATTTACGGT
AAACTGCCCACTTGGCAGTACATCAAGTGTATCATATGCCAAGTACGCCCCCTATTGACGTCAATGACGG
TAAATGGCCCGCCTGGCATTATGCCCAGTACATGACCTTATGGGACTTTCCTACTTGGCAGTACATCTAC
GTATTAGTCATCGCTATTACCATGGTGATGCGGTTTTGGCAGTACATCAATGGGCGTGGATAGCGGTTTG
ACTCACGGGGATTTCCAAGTCTCCACCCCATTGACGTCAATGGGAGTTTGTTTTGGCACCAAAATCAACG
GGACTTTCCAAAATGTCGTAACAACTCCGCCCCATTGACGCAAATGGGCGGTAGGCGTGTACGGTGGGAG
GTCTATATAAGCAGAGCTGGTTTAGTGAACCGTCAGATCCGCTAGCCACCATGGGATGTATAAAATCAAA
AGGGAAAGACAGCGCGGGAGCAGATAGTGCTGGTAGTGCTGGTAGTGCTGGGAATTCCAAGATGAAGAGT
GGTACCAAGAAGAGTGACTTCCACAGCCAGATGGCTGTGCACAAGCTGGCCAAGAGCATCCCTCTGCGCA
GACAGGTAACAGTGTCTGCTGACTCCAGTGCATCCATGAACTCTGGGGTTCTTCTGGTTCGGCCATCACG
GCTCTCCTCCAGTGGGACTCCCATGCTAGCAGGGGTCTCTGAGTATGAGCTTCCCGAAGACCCTCGCTGG
GAGCTGCCTCGGGACAGACTGGTCTTAGGCAAACCCCTGGGAGAGGGCTGCTTTGGGCAGGTGGTGTTGG
CAGAGGCTATCGGGCTGGACAAGGACAAACCCAACCGTGTGACCAAAGTGGCTGTGAAGATGTTGAAGTC
GGACGCAACAGAGAAAGACTTGTCAGACCTGATCTCAGAAATGGAGATGATGAAGATGATCGGGAAGCAT
AAGAATATCATCAACCTGCTGGGGGCCTGCACGCAGGATGGTCCCTTGTATGTCATCGTGGAGTATGCCT
CCAAGGGCAACCTGCGGGAGTACCTGCAGGCCCGGAGGCCCCCAGGGCTGGAATACTGCTACAACCCCAG
CCACAACCCAGAGGAGCAGCTCTCCTCCAAGGACCTGGTGTCCTGCGCCTACCAGGTGGCCCGAGGCATG
GAGTATCTGGCCTCCAAGAAGTGCATACACCGAGACCTGGCAGCCAGGAATGTCCTGGTGACAGAGGACA
ATGTGATGAAGATAGCAGACTTTGGCCTCGCACGGGACATTCACCACATCGACTACTATAAAAAGACAAC
CAACGGCCGACTGCCTGTGAAGTGGATGGCACCCGAGGCATTATTTGACCGGATCTACACCCACCAGAGT
GATGTGTGGTCTTTCGGGGTGCTCCTGTGGGAGATCTTCACTCTGGGCGGCTCCCCATACCCCGGTGTGC
CTGTGGAGGAACTTTTCAAGCTGCTGAAGGAGGGTCACCGCATGGACAAGCCCAGTAACTGCACCAACGA
GCTGTACATGATGATGCGGGACTGCTGGCATGCAGTGCCCTCACAGAGACCCACCTTCAAGCAGCTGGTG
GAAGACCTGGACCGCATCGTGGCCTTGACCTCCAACCAGGAGTACCTGGACCTGTCCATGCCCCTGGACC
AGTACTCCCCCAGCTTTCCCGACACCCGGAGCTCTACGTGCTCCTCAGGGGAGGATTCCGTCTTCTCTCA
TGAGCCGCTGCCCGAGGAGCCCTGCCTGCCCCGACACCCAGCCCAGCTTGCCAATGGCGGACTCAAACGC
CGCGCGGATCCACCGGTCGCCACCATGAAGATGGACAAAAAGACCATCGTCTGGTTTCGGAGAGATTTGA
GAATAGAAGATAATCCCGCGCTCGCCGCCGCGGCCCACGAGGGTTCCGTCTTCCCCGTTTTCATTTGGTG
TCCTGAAGAAGAAGGCCAGTTTTATCCCGGAAGGGCCTCTAGGTGGTGGATGAAGCAAAGTCTGGCCCAT
CTTAGCCAGTCACTGAAAGCACTGGGCAGTGATCTTACCCTGATCAAGACACACAATACCATCTCTGCCA
TCCTCGACTGCATCAGGGTGACCGGCGCAACGAAAGTCGTGTTTAACCACCTGTACGATCCAGTTAGTCT
GGTGCGCGACCACACTGTGAAGGAGAAGCTGGTGGAACGGGGGATCAGTGTGCAGAGCTACAACGGGGAC
CTTCTGTACGAGCCATGGGAGATCTATTGCGAGAAAGGGAAACCGTTCACCTCCTTCAACAGTTACTGGA
AGAAATGTTTGGATATGTCAATAGAGTCCGTTATGTTGCCCCCTCCCTGGAGACTGATGCCGATTACTGC
TGCTGCAGAGGCCATCTGGGCCTGCTCCATCGAGGAACTCGGTCTGGAAAATGAAGCAGAAAAGCCAAGC
AATGCACTTCTCACTAGAGCCTGGAGCCCCGGCTGGTCTAATGCCGACAAGCTGCTTAACGAGTTCATCG
AAAAACAACTGATTGACTACGCGAAGAACTCCAAGAAAGTGGTAGGTAACTCAACTAGCTTGCTCTCTCC
ATATCTCCATTTTGGCGAGATTTCTGTCCGCCATGTATTTCAGTGCGCTCGGATGAAACAGATTATCTGG
GCTCGCGATAAAAACAGCGAAGGCGAAGAAAGCGCCGATCTGTTCCTGCGAGGGATCGGACTTCGGGAAT
ACTCCCGGTATATATGTTTCAACTTTCCATTCACACACGAGCAGAGTCTGTTGTCCCACCTCAGGTTCTT
CCCCTGGGACGCCGATGTCGACAAATTCAAGGCATGGAGACAGGGAAGGACAGGGTACCCACTCGTGGAT
GCTGGCATGAGAGAGCTCTGGGCTACAGGCTGGATGCACAACCGCATCCGGGTAATCGTGTCCTCATTTG
CTGTCAAGTTTCTGCTCCTGCCTTGGAAATGGGGAATGAAGTACTTTTGGGATACCCTTCTCGCCGCCGA
CTTGGAGTGTGACATTCTGGGATGGCAATATATTAGCGGGTCAATTCCTGACGGCCATGAGTTGGACAGG
TTGGACAATCCGGCCTTGCAGGGAGCTAAGTATGATCCCGAAGGAGAGTATATTCGACAGTGGCTCCCCG
AGCTGGCCCGACTTCCTACGGAGTGGATTCACCATCCTTGGGACGCACCACTGACAGTGCTCAAGGCAAG
CGGGGTGGAGCTGGGCACCAATTACGCTAAGCCTATAGTTGATATAGATACAGCACGCGAGCTGCTGGCT
AAAGCGATCTCTCGCACTCGGGAGGCGCAGATTATGATCGGTGCTGCCGGCAGCGGCAGCCCACCGGTCG
CCACCATGGTGAGCAAGGGCGAGGAGCTGTTCACCGGGGTGGTGCCCATCCTGGTCGAGCTGGACGGCGA
CGTAAACGGCCACAAGTTCAGCGTGTCCGGCGAGGGCGAGGGCGATGCCACCTACGGCAAGCTGACCCTG
AAGTTCATCTGCACCACCGGCAAGCTGCCCGTGCCCTGGCCCACCCTCGTGACCACCTTCGGCTACGGCC
TGATGTGCTTTGCCCGCTACCCCGACCACATGAAGCAGCACGACTTCTTCAAGTCCGCCATGCCCGAAGG
CTACGTCCAGGAGCGCACCATCTTCTTCAAGGACGACGGCAACTACAAGACCCGCGCCGAGGTGAAGTTC
GAGGGCGACACCCTGGTGAACCGCATCGAGCTGAAGGGCATCGACTTCAAGGAGGACGGCAACATCCTGG
GGCACAAGCTGGAGTACAACTACAACAGCCACAACGTCTATATCATGGCCGACAAGCAGAAGAACGGCAT
CAAGGTGAACTTCAAGATCCGCCACAACATCGAGGACGGCAGCGTGCAGCTCGCCGACCACTACCAGCAG
AACACCCCCATCGGCGACGGCCCCGTGCTGCTGCCCGACAACCACTACCTGAGCTACCAGTCCGCCCTGA
GCAAAGACCCCAACGAGAAGCGCGATCACATGGTCCTGCTGGAGTTCGTGACCGCCGCCGGGATCACTCT
CGGCATGGACGAGCTGTACAAGTAAAGCGGCCGCGACTCTAGATCATAATCAGCCATACCACATTTGTAG
AGGTTTTACTTGCTTTAAAAAACCTCCCACACCTCCCCCTGAACCTGAAACATAAAATGAATGCAATTGT
TGTTGTTAACTTGTTTATTGCAGCTTATAATGGTTACAAATAAAGCAATAGCATCACAAATTTCACAAAT
AAAGCATTTTTTTCACTGCATTCTAGTTGTGGTTTGTCCAAACTCATCAATGTATCTTAAGGCGTAAATT
GTAAGCGTTAATATTTTGTTAAAATTCGCGTTAAATTTTTGTTAAATCAGCTCATTTTTTAACCAATAGG
CCGAAATCGGCAAAATCCCTTATAAATCAAAAGAATAGACCGAGATAGGGT
[37 nt withheld, positions 4532-4568]
AAAGAACGTGGACTCCAACGTCAAAGG
[49 nt withheld, positions 4596-4644]
T
[91 nt withheld, positions 4646-4736]
G
[124 nt withheld, positions 4738-4861]
CAGGTGGCACTTTTCGGGGAAATGTGCGCGGAACCCCTATTTGTTTATTTTTCTAAATACATTCAAATAT
GTATCCGCTCATGAGACAATAACCCTGATAAATGCTTCAATAATATTGAAAAAGGAAGAGTCCTGAGGCG
GAAAGAACCAGCTGTGGAATGTGTGTCAGTTAGGGTGTGGAAAGTCCCCAGGCTCCCCAGCAGGCAGAAG
TATGCAAAGCATGCATCTCAATTAGTCAGCAACCAGGTGTGGAAAGTCCCCAGGCTCCCCAGCAGGCAGA
AGTATGCAAAGCATGCATCTCAATTAGTCAGCAACCATAGTCCCGCCCCTAACTCCGCCCATCCCGCCCC
TAACTCCGCCCAGTTCCGCCCATTCTCCGCCCCATGGCTGACTAATTTTTTTTATTTATGCAGAGGCCGA
GGCCGCCTCGGCCTCTGAGCTATTCCAGAAGTAGTGAGGAGGCTTTTTTGGAGGCCTAGGCTTTTGCAAA
GATCGATCAAGAGACAGGATGAGGATCGTTTCGCATGATTGAACAAGATGGATTGCACGCAGGTTCTCCG
GCCGCTTGGGTGGAGAGGCTATTCGGCTATGACTGGGCACAACAGACAATCGGCTGCTCTGATGCCGCCG
TGTTCCGGCTGTCAGCGCAGGGGCGCCCGGTTCTTTTTGTCAAGACCGACCTGTCCGGTGCCCTGAATGA
ACTGCAAGACGAGGCAGCGCGGCTATCGTGGCTGGCCACGACGGGCGTTCCTTGCGCAGCTGTGCTCGAC
GTTGTCACTGAAGCGGGAAGGGACTGGCTGCTATTGGGCGAAGTGCCGGGGCAGGATCTCCTGTCATCTC
ACCTTGCTCCTGCCGAGAAAGTATCCATCATGGCTGATGCAATGCGGCGGCTGCATACGCTTGATCCGGC
TACCTGCCCATTCGACCACCAAGCGAAACATCGCATCGAGCGAGCACGTACTCGGATGGAAGCCGGTCTT
GTCGATCAGGATGATCTGGACGAAGAGCATCAGGGGCTCGCGCCAGCCGAACTGTTCGCCAGGCTCAAGG
CGAGCATGCCCGACGGCGAGGATCTCGTCGTGACCCATGGCGATGCCTGCTTGCCGAATATCATGGTGGA
AAATGGCCGCTTTTCTGGATTCATCGACTGTGGCCGGCTGGGTGTGGCGGACCGCTATCAGGACATAGCG
TTGGCTACCCGTGATATTGCTGAAGAGCTTGGCGGCGAATGGGCTGACCGCTTCCTCGTGCTTTACGGTA
TCGCCGCTCCCGATTCGCAGCGCATCGCCTTCTATCGCCTTCTTGACGAGTTCTTCTGAGCGGGACTCTG
GGGTTCGAAATGACCGACCAAGCGACGCCCAACCTGCCATCACGAGATTTCGATTCCACCGCCGCCTTCT
ATGAAAGGTTGGGCTTCGGAATCGTTTTCCGGGACGCCGGCTGGATGATCCTCCAGCGCGGGGATCTCAT
GCTGGAGTTCTTCGCCCACCCTAGGGGGAGGCTAACTGAAACACGGAAGGAGACAATACCGGAAGGAACC
CGCGCTATGACGGCAATAAAAAGACAGAATAAAACGCACGGTGTTGGGTCGTTTGTTCATAAACGCGGGG
TTCGGTCCCAGGGCTGGCACTCTGTCGATACCCCACCGAGACCCCATTGGGGCCAATACGCCCGCGTTTC
TTCCTTTTCCCCACCCCACCCCCCAAGTTCGGGTGAAGGCCCAGGGCTCGCAGCCAACGTCGGGGCGGCA
GGCCCTGCCATAGCCTCAGGTTACTCATATATACTTTAGATTGATTTAAAACTTCATTTTTAATTTAAAA
GGATCTAGGTGAAGATCCTTTTTGATAATCTCATGACCAAAATCCCTTAACGTGAGTTTTCGTTCCACTG
AGCGTCAGACCCCGTAGAAAAGATCAAAGGATCTTCTTGAGATCCTTTTTTTCTGCGCGTAATCTGCTGC
TTGCAAACAAAAAAACCACCGCTACCAGCGGTGGTTTGTTTGCCGGATCAAGAGCTACCAACTCTTTTTC
CGAAGGTAACTGGCTTCAGCAGAGCGCAGATACCAAATACTGTTCTTCTAGTGTAGCCGTAGTTAGGCCA
CCACTTCAAGAACTCTGTAGCACCGCCTACATACCTCGCTCTGCTAATCCTGTTACCAGTGGCTGCTGCC
AGTGGCGATAAGTCGTGTCTTACCGGGTTGGACTCAAGACGATAGTTACCGGATAAGGCGCAGCGGTCGG
GCTGAACGGGGGGTTCGTGCACACAGCCCAGCTTGGAGCGAACGACCTACACCGAACTGAGATACCTACA
GCGTGAGCTATGAGAAAGCGCCACGCTTCCCGAAGGGAGAAAGGCGGACAGGTATCCGGTAAGCGGCAGG
GTCGGAACAGGAGAGCGCACGAGGGAGCTTCCAGGGGGAAACGCCTGGTATCTTTATAGTCCTGTCGGGT
TTCGCCACCTCTGACTTGAGCGTCGATTTTTGTGATGCTCGTCAGGGGGGCGGAGCCTATGGAAAAACGC
CAGCAACGCGGCCTTTTTACGGTTCCTGGCCTTTTGCTGGCCTTTTGCTCACATGTTCTTTCCTGCGTTA
TCCCCTGATTCTGTGGATAACCGTATTACCGCCATGCATTAGTTATTAATAGTAATCAATTACGGGGTCA
TTAGTTCATAGCCCATATATGGAGTTCCG
Features (pLannotate 1.2.2; 16 found; start..end, strand, type, name):
      1..304     +  enhancer       CMV enhancer: human cytomegalovirus immediate early enhancer
    305..508     +  promoter       CMV promoter: human cytomegalovirus (CMV) immediate early promoter
    619..1893    +  CDS            FGFR1 (fragment): FGFR1_HUMAN - Also known as BFGFR, CEK, FGFBR, FLG, FLT2, HBGFR. Experimental evidence at protein level: Swiss-Prot protein existence level 1. Tyrosine-protein kinase that acts as cell-surface receptor for fibroblast growth factors and plays an essential role in the regulation of embryonic development, cell proliferation, differentiation and migration. Required for normal mesoderm patterning and correct axial organization during embryonic development, normal skeletogenesis and normal development of the gonadotropin-releasing hormone (GnRH) neuronal system. Phosphorylates PLCG1, FRS2, GAB1 and
   1915..3408    +  CDS            CRY2 (fragment): CRY2_ARATH - Also known as PHH1 From Arabidopsis thaliana (Mouse-ear cress).
   3436..4152    +  CDS            Citrine: Citrine is a basic (constitutively fluorescent) yellow fluorescent protein published in 2001, derived from Aequorea victoria. It has moderate acid sensitivity.
   4172..4255    +  CDS            large T antigen (fragment): large T antigen from SV40 (simian virus 40)
   4278..4399    +  polyA_signal   SV40 poly(A) signal: SV40 polyadenylation signal
   4433..4861    -  rep_origin     f1 ori (sequence partly withheld): f1 bacteriophage origin of replication; arrow indicates direction of (+) strand synthesis
   4888..4992    +  promoter       AmpR promoter: bla
   4994..5351    +  promoter       SV40 promoter: SV40 enhancer and early promoter
   5386..6180    +  CDS            NeoR/KanR: aminoglycoside phosphotransferase from Tn5; aph(3')-II (or nptII); confers resistance to neomycin, kanamycin, and G418 (Geneticin®)
   6201..6353    +  CDS            ble (fragment): BLE_KLEPN - Experimental evidence at protein level: Swiss-Prot protein existence level 1. Binding protein with a strong affinity to the bleomycin family of antibiotics. Binds to CL990; an antimitotic-antibiotic compound. From Klebsiella pneumoniae.
   6412..6459    +  polyA_signal   HSV TK poly(A) signal: herpes simplex virus thymidine kinase polyadenylation signal (Cole and Stacy, 1985)
   6550..6566    -  polyA_signal   bGH poly(A) signal (fragment): bovine growth hormone polyadenylation signal
   6788..7376    +  rep_origin     ori: high-copy-number ColE1/pMB1/pBR322/pUC origin of replication
   7491..7550    +  enhancer       CMV enhancer (fragment): human cytomegalovirus immediate early enhancer
