[The description below was written by a language model from this plasmid's Addgene catalogue record and pLannotate feature annotations shown in this document.]
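Description:
pCMV-OptoFGFR1-D387A is a 7,550 bp mammalian expression plasmid built on the Clontech pmCitrine-N1 backbone. It is propagated in E. coli from a high-copy ColE1/pUC-type origin and also carries an f1 phage origin. One NeoR/KanR (aminoglycoside phosphotransferase) gene provides both selections. A bacterial bla-type promoter drives it for kanamycin resistance in bacteria, and the SV40 enhancer/early promoter with an HSV TK polyadenylation signal drives it for G418 selection in mammalian cells. The short large T antigen, ble and bGH poly(A) fragments in the feature table are most likely backbone remnants or annotation artefacts rather than functional parts.

The payload is a single fusion protein expressed from the CMV immediate-early enhancer/promoter and terminated by the SV40 poly(A) signal. According to the alternative name, Lyn-cytoFGFR1-PHR(D387A)-mCit, it begins with a Lyn-derived sequence, generally used as a membrane-targeting motif. This sequence is not separately annotated but presumably sits in the gap just upstream of the FGFR1 fragment. Next comes the cytoplasmic portion of human FGFR1, which contains the tyrosine kinase domain, then the photolyase homology region (PHR) of Arabidopsis thaliana cryptochrome 2, and finally a C-terminal mCitrine yellow fluorescent tag for visualisation. In the parental optoFGFR1 design, blue light induces PHR homo-interaction, which clusters and activates the receptor's intracellular domain without ligand. The D387A substitution in the PHR suppresses this homo-interaction, so this version cannot be activated by light. It therefore appears suited to use as a light-insensitive negative control alongside the functional optoFGFR1 construct in optogenetic studies of FGFR signalling.
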