Addgene plasmid #59778: pCMV-OptoFGFR1-D387A
Purpose: Expresses optoFGFR1 with mutation in PHR to suppress homointeraction, thus cannot be activated by light
Depositing lab: Won Do Heo. Depositing organization: Institute for Basic Science. Publication: Spatiotemporal control of fibroblast growth factor receptor signals by blue light. Kim N, Kim JM, Lee M, Kim CY, Chang KY, Heo WD. Chem Biol. 2014 Jul 17;21(7):903-12. doi: 10.1016/j.chembiol.2014.05.013. Epub 2014 Jun 26. PubMed 24981772.
Backbone
  Vector backbone: pmCitrine-N1
  Backbone manufacturer: Clontech
  Backbone size w/o insert (bp): 4733
  Total vector size (bp): 7550
  Vector type: Mammalian Expression
  Selectable markers: Neomycin (select with G418)
Growth in bacteria
  Bacterial resistance: Kanamycin, 50 μg/mL
  Growth temperature: 37°C
  Growth strain: DH5alpha
  Copy number: High Copy
Gene/Insert
  Gene/Insert name: OptoFGFR1-D387A (alt name: Lyn-cytoFGFR1-PHR(D387A)-mCit)
  Species: H. sapiens (human), A. thaliana (mustard weed)
  Insert size (bp): 3617
  GenBank ID: NM_023110.2
  Entrez Gene: FGFR1 (a.k.a. BFGFR, CD331, CEK, ECCL, FGFBR, FGFR-1, FLG, FLT-2, FLT2, HBGFR, HH2, HRTFDS, KAL2, N-SAM, OGD, bFGF-R-1)
  Promoter: CMV
  Tag / fusion protein: mCitrine (C terminal on insert)
  Cloning method: Restriction Enzyme; 5′ cloning site NheI (not destroyed); 3′ cloning site BsrGI (not destroyed)
  Sequencing primers: 5′ CMV-F; 3′ SV40-pAR
Terms and licenses: Academic/Nonprofit Terms; Industry Terms: Not Available to Industry
How to cite: pCMV-OptoFGFR1-D387A was a gift from Won Do Heo (Addgene plasmid # 59778 ; http://n2t.net/addgene:59778 ; RRID:Addgene_59778)
